>Addgene plasmid #11702 | V1664 pLPS-3'RFP-mito - Acceptor | depositor full sequence | sequence record 7034 | Author sequence
TAGTTATTAATAGTAATCAATTACGGGGTCATTAGTTCATAGCCCATATATGGAGTTCCGCGTTACATAA
CTTACGGTAAATGGCCCGCCTGGCTGACCGCCCAACGACCCCCGCCCATTGACGTCAATAATGACGTATG
TTCCCATAGTAACGCCAATAGGGACTTTCCATTGACGTCAATGGGTGGAGTATTTACGGTAAACTGCCCA
CTTGGCAGTACATCAAGTGTATCATATGCCAAGTACGCCCCCTATTGACGTCAATGACGGTAAATGGCCC
GCCTGGCATTATGCCCAGTACATGACCTTATGGGACTTTCCTACTTGGCAGTACATCTACGTATTAGTCA
TCGCTATTACCATGGTGATGCGGTTTTGGCAGTACATCAATGGGCGTGGATAGCGGTTTGACTCACGGGG
ATTTCCAAGTCTCCACCCCATTGACGTCAATGGGAGTTTGTTTTGGCACCAAAATCAACGGGACTTTCCA
AAATGTCGTAACAACTCCGCCCCATTGACGCAAATGGGCGGTAGGCGTGTACGGTGGGAGGTCTATATAA
GCAGAGCTGGTTTAGTGAACCGTCAGATCCGCTAGCATAACTTCGTATAGCATACATTATACGAAGTTAT
AGATCCAATATTATTGAAGCATTTATCAGGGTTATTGTCTCATGAGCGGATACATATTTGAATGTATTTA
GAAAAATAAACAAATAGGGGTTCCGCGCACATTTCCCCGAAAAGTGCCACCTGACGTGGATCTCGAGCTC
AAGCTTCGAATTCAGGGTTTCCTTGACAATATCATACTTATCCTGTCCCTTTTTTTTCCACAGCTACCGG
TGGCCTCCTCCGAGGACGTCATCAAGGAGTTCATGCGCTTCAAGGTGAAGATGGAGGGCTCCGTGAACGG
CCACGAGTTCGAGATCGAGGGCGAGGGCGAGGGCCGCCCCTACGAGGGCACCCAGACCGCCAAGCTGAAG
GTGACCAAGGGCGGCCCCCTGCCCTTCGCCTGGGACATCCTGTCCCCTCAGTTCCAGTACGGATCCAAGG
CCTACGTGAAGCACCCCGCCGACATCCCCGACTACTTGAAGCTGTCCTTCCCCGAGGGCTTCAAGTGGGA
GCGCATCATGAACTTCGAGGACGGCGGCGTGGTGACCGTGACCCAGGACTCCACCCTGCAGGACGGCGAG
TTCATCTACAAGGTGAAGCTGCGCGGCACCAACTTCCCCTCCGACGGCCCCGTGATGCAGAAGAAGACCA
TGGGCTGGGAGGCCTCCACCGAGCGGATGTACCCCGAGGACGGCGCCCTGAAGGGCGAGATCAAGATGAG
GCTGAAGCTGAAGGACGGCGGCCACTACGACGCCGAGGTCAAGACCACCTACAAGGCCAAGAAGCAGGTC
CAGCTGCCTGGCGCCTACAAGACCGACATCAAGCTGGACATCATCTCCCACAACGAGGACTACACCATCG
TGGAACAGTACGAGCGCGCCGAGGGCCGCCACTCCACCGGCGCCCTGTACAAGAAACTAATTGCTAAAAG
TGCAGAAGACGAAAAAGCGAAGGAAGAACCAGGGAACCATACGACGTTAATTCTTGCAATGTTAGCTATT
GGCGTGTTCTCTTTAGGGGCGTTTATCAAAATTATTCAATTAAGAAAAAATAATTAACAATTGTTGTTGT
TAACTTGTTTATTGCAGCTTATAATGGTTACAAATAAAGCAATAGCATCACAAATTTCACAAATAAAGCA
TTTTTTTCACTGCATTCTAGTTGTGGTTTGTCCAAACTCATCAATGTATCTTAAGGCGTAAATTGTAAGC
GTTAATATTTTGTTAAAATTCGCGTTAAATTTTTGTTAAATCAGCTCATTTTTTAACCAATAGGCCGAAA
TCGGCAAAATCCCTTATAAATCAAAAGAATAGACCGAGATAGGGT
[37 nt withheld, positions 1936-1972]
AAAGAACGTGGACTCCAACGTCAAAGG
[49 nt withheld, positions 2000-2048]
T
[91 nt withheld, positions 2050-2140]
G
[124 nt withheld, positions 2142-2265]
CAGGTGGCACTTTTCGGGGAAATGTGCGCGGAACCCCTATTTGTTTATTTTTCTAAATACATTCAAATAT
GTATCCGCTCATGAGACAATAACCCTGATAAATGCTTCAATAATATTGAAAAAGGAAGAGTCCTGAGGCG
GAAAGAACCAGCTGTGGAATGTGTGTCAGTTAGGGTGTGGAAAGTCCCCAGGCTCCCCAGCAGGCAGAAG
TATGCAAAGCATGCATCTCAATTAGTCAGCAACCAGGTGTGGAAAGTCCCCAGGCTCCCCAGCAGGCAGA
AGTATGCAAAGCATGCATCTCAATTAGTCAGCAACCATAGTCCCGCCCCTAACTCCGCCCATCCCGCCCC
TAACTCCGCCCAGTTCCGCCCATTCTCCGCCCCATGGCTGACTAATTTTTTTTATTTATGCAGAGGCCGA
GGCCGCCTCGGCCTCTGAGCTATTCCAGAAGTAGTGAGGAGGCTTTTTTGGAGGCCTAGGCTTTTGCAAA
GATCGATCAAGAGACAGGATGAGGATCGTTTCGCATGATTGAACAAGATGGATTGCACGCAGGTTCTCCG
GCCGCTTGGGTGGAGAGGCTATTCGGCTATGACTGGGCACAACAGACAATCGGCTGCTCTGATGCCGCCG
TGTTCCGGCTGTCAGCGCAGGGGCGCCCGGTTCTTTTTGTCAAGACCGACCTGTCCGGTGCCCTGAATGA
ACTGCAAGACGAGGCAGCGCGGCTATCGTGGCTGGCCACGACGGGCGTTCCTTGCGCAGCTGTGCTCGAC
GTTGTCACTGAAGCGGGAAGGGACTGGCTGCTATTGGGCGAAGTGCCGGGGCAGGATCTCCTGTCATCTC
ACCTTGCTCCTGCCGAGAAAGTATCCATCATGGCTGATGCAATGCGGCGGCTGCATACGCTTGATCCGGC
TACCTGCCCATTCGACCACCAAGCGAAACATCGCATCGAGCGAGCACGTACTCGGATGGAAGCCGGTCTT
GTCGATCAGGATGATCTGGACGAAGAGCATCAGGGGCTCGCGCCAGCCGAACTGTTCGCCAGGCTCAAGG
CGAGCATGCCCGACGGCGAGGATCTCGTCGTGACCCATGGCGATGCCTGCTTGCCGAATATCATGGTGGA
AAATGGCCGCTTTTCTGGATTCATCGACTGTGGCCGGCTGGGTGTGGCGGACCGCTATCAGGACATAGCG
TTGGCTACCCGTGATATTGCTGAAGAGCTTGGCGGCGAATGGGCTGACCGCTTCCTCGTGCTTTACGGTA
TCGCCGCTCCCGATTCGCAGCGCATCGCCTTCTATCGCCTTCTTGACGAGTTCTTCTGAGCGGGACTCTG
GGGTTCGAAATGACCGACCAAGCGACGCCCAACCTGCCATCACGAGATTTCGATTCCACCGCCGCCTTCT
ATGAAAGGTTGGGCTTCGGAATCGTTTTCCGGGACGCCGGCTGGATGATCCTCCAGCGCGGGGATCTCAT
GCTGGAGTTCTTCGCCCACCCTAGGGGGAGGCTAACTGAAACACGGAAGGAGACAATACCGGAAGGAACC
CGCGCTATGACGGCAATAAAAAGACAGAATAAAACGCACGGTGTTGGGTCGTTTGTTCATAAACGCGGGG
TTCGGTCCCAGGGCTGGCACTCTGTCGATACCCCACCGAGACCCCATTGGGGCCAATACGCCCGCGTTTC
TTCCTTTTCCCCACCCCACCCCCCAAGTTCGGGTGAAGGCCCAGGGCTCGCAGCCAACGTCGGGGCGGCA
GGCCCTGCCATAGCCTCAGGTTACTCATATATACTTTAGATTGATTTAAAACTTCATTTTTAATTTAAAA
GGATCTAGGTGAAGATCCTTTTTGATAATCTCATGACCAAAATCCCTTAACGTGAGTTTTCGTTCCACTG
AGCGTCAGACCCCGTAGAAAAGATCAAAGGATCTTCTTGAGATCCTTTTTTTCTGCGCGTAATCTGCTGC
TTGCAAACAAAAAAACCACCGCTACCAGCGGTGGTTTGTTTGCCGGATCAAGAGCTACCAACTCTTTTTC
CGAAGGTAACTGGCTTCAGCAGAGCGCAGATACCAAATACTGTCCTTCTAGTGTAGCCGTAGTTAGGCCA
CCACTTCAAGAACTCTGTAGCACCGCCTACATACCTCGCTCTGCTAATCCTGTTACCAGTGGCTGCTGCC
AGTGGCGATAAGTCGTGTCTTACCGGGTTGGACTCAAGACGATAGTTACCGGATAAGGCGCAGCGGTCGG
GCTGAACGGGGGGTTCGTGCACACAGCCCAGCTTGGAGCGAACGACCTACACCGAACTGAGATACCTACA
GCGTGAGCTATGAGAAAGCGCCACGCTTCCCGAAGGGAGAAAGGCGGACAGGTATCCGGTAAGCGGCAGG
GTCGGAACAGGAGAGCGCACGAGGGAGCTTCCAGGGGGAAACGCCTGGTATCTTTATAGTCCTGTCGGGT
TTCGCCACCTCTGACTTGAGCGTCGATTTTTGTGATGCTCGTCAGGGGGGCGGAGCCTATGGAAAAACGC
CAGCAACGCGGCCTTTTTACGGTTCCTGGCCTTTTGCTGGCCTTTTGCTCACATGTTCTTTCCTGCGTTA
TCCCCTGATTCTGTGGATAACCGTATTACCGCCATGCAT
Features (pLannotate 1.2.2; 15 found; start..end, strand, type, name):
     61..364     +  enhancer       CMV enhancer: human cytomegalovirus immediate early enhancer
    365..568     +  promoter       CMV promoter: human cytomegalovirus (CMV) immediate early promoter
    597..630     +  protein_bind   loxP: Cre-mediated recombination occurs in the 8-bp core sequence (GCATACAT). Cre recombinase
    636..727     -  promoter       AmpR promoter (fragment): bla
    759..783     +  misc_feature   MCS (fragment): multiple cloning site
    841..1514    +  CDS            mRFP1 (fragment): monomeric derivative of DsRed (Campbell et al., 2002) mammalian codon-optimized
   1682..1803    +  polyA_signal   SV40 poly(A) signal: SV40 polyadenylation signal
   1837..2265    -  rep_origin     f1 ori (sequence partly withheld): f1 bacteriophage origin of replication; arrow indicates direction of (+) strand synthesis
   2292..2396    +  promoter       AmpR promoter: bla
   2398..2755    +  promoter       SV40 promoter: SV40 enhancer and early promoter
   2790..3584    +  CDS            NeoR/KanR: aminoglycoside phosphotransferase from Tn5; aph(3')-II (or nptII); confers resistance to neomycin, kanamycin, and G418 (Geneticin®)
   3605..3757    +  CDS            ble (fragment): BLE_KLEPN - Experimental evidence at protein level: Swiss-Prot protein existence level 1. Binding protein with a strong affinity to the bleomycin family of antibiotics. Binds to CL990; an antimitotic-antibiotic compound. From Klebsiella pneumoniae.
   3816..3863    +  polyA_signal   HSV TK poly(A) signal: herpes simplex virus thymidine kinase polyadenylation signal (Cole and Stacy, 1985)
   3954..3970    -  polyA_signal   bGH poly(A) signal (fragment): bovine growth hormone polyadenylation signal
   4192..4780    +  rep_origin     ori: high-copy-number ColE1/pMB1/pBR322/pUC origin of replication
