[The description below was written by a language model from this plasmid's Addgene catalogue record and pLannotate feature annotations shown in this document.]
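Description:
V1664 pLPS-3'RFP-mito - Acceptor is a 4,894 bp empty mammalian expression backbone that serves as an acceptor vector in the Creator Splice system, a modified version of the Creator Cre/lox recombination cloning platform in which splice sites were added to improve expression for proteomics applications. It is maintained in E. coli as a high-copy plasmid through a ColE1/pUC-type origin and selected with kanamycin. The NeoR/KanR gene (Tn5 aminoglycoside phosphotransferase) sits behind both a bacterial bla-type promoter and the SV40 enhancer/early promoter, and is followed by an HSV TK polyadenylation signal, so the same marker can also provide G418 selection in mammalian cells. An f1 origin is also present, and the annotation picks up short ble and bGH poly(A) fragments that appear to be backbone remnants.

The expression unit consists of the CMV immediate-early enhancer and promoter followed by a single loxP site, a reverse-oriented fragment of a bacterial AmpR promoter, a short multiple cloning site remnant, an mRFP1 coding region and an SV40 poly(A) signal. No gene of interest is present. In use, Cre recombines a loxP-flanked open reading frame from a compatible donor plasmid into the acceptor's loxP site, placing it downstream of CMV. The backbone's "splice for 3' tags" modification is intended to join the transferred ORF to the downstream tag, giving a C-terminal RFP-mito fusion. The splice elements and the "mito" portion of the tag, presumably a mitochondrial targeting sequence, are not annotated in the feature table, and the record does not describe them further. The function of the bacterial promoter fragment next to loxP is also not stated.
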