Addgene plasmid #11702: V1664 pLPS-3'RFP-mito - Acceptor
Purpose: (Empty Backbone)
Depositing lab: Tony Pawson. Publication: Modification of the Creator recombination system for proteomics applications--improved expression by addition of splice sites. Colwill K, Wells CD, Elder K, Goudreault M, Hersi K, Kulkarni S, Hardy WR, Pawson T, Morin GB. BMC Biotechnol. 2006 Mar 6;6:13. doi: 10.1186/1472-6750-6-13. PubMed 16519801.
Backbone
  Vector backbone: NA
  Backbone size (bp): 4894
  Modifications to backbone: Splice for 3' Tags
  Vector type: Mammalian Expression, Cre/Lox ; Acceptor vector
Growth in bacteria
  Bacterial resistance: Kanamycin, 50 μg/mL
  Growth temperature: 37°C
  Growth strain: DH5alpha
  Copy number: High Copy
Gene/Insert
  Gene/Insert name: None
  Tag / fusion protein: RFP-mito (C terminal on backbone)
  Cloning method: Restriction Enzyme
  Sequencing primers: 5′ CMV-F
Terms and licenses: Academic/Nonprofit Terms; Industry Terms: Not Available to Industry
Depositor comments: Acceptor vector for the Creator Splice system.
How to cite: V1664 pLPS-3'RFP-mito - Acceptor was a gift from Tony Pawson (Addgene plasmid # 11702 ; http://n2t.net/addgene:11702 ; RRID:Addgene_11702)
