>Addgene plasmid #11702 | V1664 pLPS-3'RFP-mito - Acceptor | addgene partial sequence | sequence record 18385 | CMV-F 5'-CGCAAATGGGCGGTAGGCGTG-3'
TCAGATCCGCTAGCATAACTTCGTATAGCATACATTATACGAAGTTATAGATCCAATATTATTGAAGCAT
TTATCAGGGTTATTGTCTCATGAGCGGATACATATTTGAATGTATTTAGAAAAATAAACAAATAGGGGTT
CCGCGCACATTTCCCCGAAAAGTGCCACCTGACGTGGATCTCGAGCTCAAGCTTCGAATTCAGGGTTTCC
TTGACAATATCATACTTATCCTGTCCCTTTTTTTTCCACAGCTACCGGTGGCCTCCTCCGAGGACGTCAT
CAAGGAGTTCATGCGCTTCAAGGTGAAGATGGAGGGCTCCGTGAACGGCCACGAGTTCGAGATCGAGGGC
GAGGGCGAGGGCCGCCCCTACGAGGGCACCCAGACCGCCAAGCTGAAGGTGACCAAGGGCGGCCCCCTGC
CCTTCGCCTGGGACATCCTGTCCCCTCAGTTCCAGTACGGATCCAAGGCCTACGTGAAGCACCCCGCCGA
CATCCCCGACTACTTGAAGCTGTCCTTCCCCGAGGGCTTCAAGTGGGAGCGCATCATGAACTTCGAGGAC
GGCGGCGTGGTGACCGTGACCCAGGACTCCACCCTGCAGGACGGCGAGTTCATCTACAAGGTGAAGCTGC
GCGGCACCAACTTCCCCTCCGACGGCCCCGTGATGCAGAAGAAGACCATGGGCTGGGAGGCCTCCACCGA
GCGGATGTACCCCGAGGACGGCGCCCTGAAGGGCGAGATCAAGATGAGGCTGAAGCTGAAGGACGGCGGC
CACTACGACGCCGAGGTCAAGACCACCTACAAGGCCAAGAAGCAGGTCCAGCTGCCTGGCGCCTACAAGA
CCGACATCAAGCTGGACATCATCTCCCACAACGAGGACTACACCATCGTGGAACAGTACGAGCGCGCCGA
GGGCCGCCAC
